>Addgene plasmid #186938 | px459-Hira KO sgRNA | addgene full sequence | sequence record 368917 | Addgene NGS Result
GAGGGCCTATTTCCCATGATTCCTTCATATTTGCATATACGATACAAGGCTGTTAGAGAGATAATTGGAA
TTAATTTGACTGTAAACACAAAGATATTAGTACAAAATACGTGACGTAGAAAGTAATAATTTCTTGGGTA
GTTTGCAGTTTTAAAATTATGTTTTAAAATGGACTATCATATGCTTACCGTAACTTGAAAGTATTTCGAT
TTCTTGGCTTTATATATCTTGTGGAAAGGACGAAACACCGTTCATTGTTCGGCCGCTGCCGTTTTAGAGC
TAGAAATAGCAAGTTAAAATAAGGCTAGTCCGTTATCAACTTGAAAAAGTGGCACCGAGTCGGTGCTTTT
TTGTTTTAGAGCTAGAAATAGCAAGTTAAAATAAGGCTAGTCCGTTTTTAGCGCGTGCGCCAATTCTGCA
GACAAATGGCTCTAGAGGTACCCGTTACATAACTTACGGTAAATGGCCCGCCTGGCTGACCGCCCAACGA
CCCCCGCCCATTGACGTCAATAGTAACGCCAATAGGGACTTTCCATTGACGTCAATGGGTGGAGTATTTA
CGGTAAACTGCCCACTTGGCAGTACATCAAGTGTATCATATGCCAAGTACGCCCCCTATTGACGTCAATG
ACGGTAAATGGCCCGCCTGGCATTGTGCCCAGTACATGACCTTATGGGACTTTCCTACTTGGCAGTACAT
CTACGTATTAGTCATCGCTATTACCATGGTCGAGGTGAGCCCCACGTTCTGCTTCACTCTCCCCATCTCC
CCCCCCTCCCCACCCCCAATTTTGTATTTATTTATTTTTTAATTATTTTGTGCAGCGATGGGGGCGGGGG
GGGGGGGGGGGCGCGCGCCRGGSGGGGGGGGGGGGGGSGGGGGGGGGGGSGGGGSGRGGCGGAGAGGTGC
GGCGGCAGCCAATCAGAGCGGCGCGCTCCGAAAGTTTCCTTTTATGGCGAGGCGGCGGCGGCGGCGGCCC
TATAAAAAGCGAAGCGCGCGGCGGGCGGGAGTCGCTGCGCGCTGCCTTCGCCCCGTGCCCCGCTCCGCCG
CCGCCTCGCGCCGCCCGCCCCGGCTCTGACTGACCGCGTTACTCCCACAGGTGAGCGGGCGGGACGGCCC
TTCTCCTCCGGGCTGTAATTAGCTGAGCAAGAGGTAAGGGTTTAAGGGATGGTTGGTTGGTGGGGTATTA
ATGTTTAATTACCTGGAGCACCTGCCTGAAATCACTTTTTTTCAGGTTGGACCGGTGCCACCATGGACTA
TAAGGACCACGACGGAGACTACAAGGATCATGATATTGATTACAAAGACGATGACGATAAGATGGCCCCA
AAGAAGAAGCGGAAGGTCGGTATCCACGGAGTCCCAGCAGCCGACAAGAAGTACAGCATCGGCCTGGACA
TCGGCACCAACTCTGTGGGCTGGGCCGTGATCACCGACGAGTACAAGGTGCCCAGCAAGAAATTCAAGGT
GCTGGGCAACACCGACCGGCACAGCATCAAGAAGAACCTGATCGGAGCCCTGCTGTTCGACAGCGGCGAA
ACAGCCGAGGCCACCCGGCTGAAGAGAACCGCCAGAAGAAGATACACCAGACGGAAGAACCGGATCTGCT
ATCTGCAAGAGATCTTCAGCAACGAGATGGCCAAGGTGGACGACAGCTTCTTCCACAGACTGGAAGAGTC
CTTCCTGGTGGAAGAGGATAAGAAGCACGAGCGGCACCCCATCTTCGGCAACATCGTGGACGAGGTGGCC
TACCACGAGAAGTACCCCACCATCTACCACCTGAGAAAGAAACTGGTGGACAGCACCGACAAGGCCGACC
TGCGGCTGATCTATCTGGCCCTGGCCCACATGATCAAGTTCCGGGGCCACTTCCTGATCGAGGGCGACCT
GAACCCCGACAACAGCGACGTGGACAAGCTGTTCATCCAGCTGGTGCAGACCTACAACCAGCTGTTCGAG
GAAAACCCCATCAACGCCAGCGGCGTGGACGCCAAGGCCATCCTGTCTGCCAGACTGAGCAAGAGCAGAC
GGCTGGAAAATCTGATCGCCCAGCTGCCCGGCGAGAAGAAGAATGGCCTGTTCGGAAACCTGATTGCCCT
GAGCCTGGGCCTGACCCCCAACTTCAAGAGCAACTTCGACCTGGCCGAGGATGCCAAACTGCAGCTGAGC
AAGGACACCTACGACGACGACCTGGACAACCTGCTGGCCCAGATCGGCGACCAGTACGCCGACCTGTTTC
TGGCCGCCAAGAACCTGTCCGACGCCATCCTGCTGAGCGACATCCTGAGAGTGAACACCGAGATCACCAA
GGCCCCCCTGAGCGCCTCTATGATCAAGAGATACGACGAGCACCACCAGGACCTGACCCTGCTGAAAGCT
CTCGTGCGGCAGCAGCTGCCTGAGAAGTACAAAGAGATTTTCTTCGACCAGAGCAAGAACGGCTACGCCG
GCTACATTGACGGCGGAGCCAGCCAGGAAGAGTTCTACAAGTTCATCAAGCCCATCCTGGAAAAGATGGA
CGGCACCGAGGAACTGCTCGTGAAGCTGAACAGAGAGGACCTGCTGCGGAAGCAGCGGACCTTCGACAAC
GGCAGCATCCCCCACCAGATCCACCTGGGAGAGCTGCACGCCATTCTGCGGCGGCAGGAAGATTTTTACC
CATTCCTGAAGGACAACCGGGAAAAGATCGAGAAGATCCTGACCTTCCGCATCCCCTACTACGTGGGCCC
TCTGGCCAGGGGAAACAGCAGATTCGCCTGGATGACCAGAAAGAGCGAGGAAACCATCACCCCCTGGAAC
TTCGAGGAAGTGGTGGACAAGGGCGCTTCCGCCCAGAGCTTCATCGAGCGGATGACCAACTTCGATAAGA
ACCTGCCCAACGAGAAGGTGCTGCCCAAGCACAGCCTGCTGTACGAGTACTTCACCGTGTATAACGAGCT
GACCAAAGTGAAATACGTGACCGAGGGAATGAGAAAGCCCGCCTTCCTGAGCGGCGAGCAGAAAAAGGCC
ATCGTGGACCTGCTGTTCAAGACCAACCGGAAAGTGACCGTGAAGCAGCTGAAAGAGGACTACTTCAAGA
AAATCGAGTGCTTCGACTCCGTGGAAATCTCCGGCGTGGAAGATCGGTTCAACGCCTCCCTGGGCACATA
CCACGATCTGCTGAAAATTATCAAGGACAAGGACTTCCTGGACAATGAGGAAAACGAGGACATTCTGGAA
GATATCGTGCTGACCCTGACACTGTTTGAGGACAGAGAGATGATCGAGGAACGGCTGAAAACCTATGCCC
ACCTGTTCGACGACAAAGTGATGAAGCAGCTGAAGCGGCGGAGATACACCGGCTGGGGCAGGCTGAGCCG
GAAGCTGATCAACGGCATCCGGGACAAGCAGTCCGGCAAGACAATCCTGGATTTCCTGAAGTCCGACGGC
TTCGCCAACAGAAACTTCATGCAGCTGATCCACGACGACAGCCTGACCTTTAAAGAGGACATCCAGAAAG
CCCAGGTGTCCGGCCAGGGCGATAGCCTGCACGAGCACATTGCCAATCTGGCCGGCAGCCCCGCCATTAA
GAAGGGCATCCTGCAGACAGTGAAGGTGGTGGACGAGCTCGTGAAAGTGATGGGCCGGCACAAGCCCGAG
AACATCGTGATCGAAATGGCCAGAGAGAACCAGACCACCCAGAAGGGACAGAAGAACAGCCGCGAGAGAA
TGAAGCGGATCGAAGAGGGCATCAAAGAGCTGGGCAGCCAGATCCTGAAAGAACACCCCGTGGAAAACAC
CCAGCTGCAGAACGAGAAGCTGTACCTGTACTACCTGCAGAATGGGCGGGATATGTACGTGGACCAGGAA
CTGGACATCAACCGGCTGTCCGACTACGATGTGGACCATATCGTGCCTCAGAGCTTTCTGAAGGACGACT
CCATCGACAACAAGGTGCTGACCAGAAGCGACAAGAACCGGGGCAAGAGCGACAACGTGCCCTCCGAAGA
GGTCGTGAAGAAGATGAAGAACTACTGGCGGCAGCTGCTGAACGCCAAGCTGATTACCCAGAGAAAGTTC
GACAATCTGACCAAGGCCGAGAGAGGCGGCCTGAGCGAACTGGATAAGGCCGGCTTCATCAAGAGACAGC
TGGTGGAAACCCGGCAGATCACAAAGCACGTGGCACAGATCCTGGACTCCCGGATGAACACTAAGTACGA
CGAGAATGACAAGCTGATCCGGGAAGTGAAAGTGATCACCCTGAAGTCCAAGCTGGTGTCCGATTTCCGG
AAGGATTTCCAGTTTTACAAAGTGCGCGAGATCAACAACTACCACCACGCCCACGACGCCTACCTGAACG
CCGTCGTGGGAACCGCCCTGATCAAAAAGTACCCTAAGCTGGAAAGCGAGTTCGTGTACGGCGACTACAA
GGTGTACGACGTGCGGAAGATGATCGCCAAGAGCGAGCAGGAAATCGGCAAGGCTACCGCCAAGTACTTC
TTCTACAGCAACATCATGAACTTTTTCAAGACCGAGATTACCCTGGCCAACGGCGAGATCCGGAAGCGGC
CTCTGATCGAGACAAACGGCGAAACCGGGGAGATCGTGTGGGATAAGGGCCGGGATTTTGCCACCGTGCG
GAAAGTGCTGAGCATGCCCCAAGTGAATATCGTGAAAAAGACCGAGGTGCAGACAGGCGGCTTCAGCAAA
GAGTCTATCCTGCCCAAGAGGAACAGCGATAAGCTGATCGCCAGAAAGAAGGACTGGGACCCTAAGAAGT
ACGGCGGCTTCGACAGCCCCACCGTGGCCTATTCTGTGCTGGTGGTGGCCAAAGTGGAAAAGGGCAAGTC
CAAGAAACTGAAGAGTGTGAAAGAGCTGCTGGGGATCACCATCATGGAAAGAAGCAGCTTCGAGAAGAAT
CCCATCGACTTTCTGGAAGCCAAGGGCTACAAAGAAGTGAAAAAGGACCTGATCATCAAGCTGCCTAAGT
ACTCCCTGTTCGAGCTGGAAAACGGCCGGAAGAGAATGCTGGCCTCTGCCGGCGAACTGCAGAAGGGAAA
CGAACTGGCCCTGCCCTCCAAATATGTGAACTTCCTGTACCTGGCCAGCCACTATGAGAAGCTGAAGGGC
TCCCCCGAGGATAATGAGCAGAAACAGCTGTTTGTGGAACAGCACAAGCACTACCTGGACGAGATCATCG
AGCAGATCAGCGAGTTCTCCAAGAGAGTGATCCTGGCCGACGCTAATCTGGACAAAGTGCTGTCCGCCTA
CAACAAGCACCGGGATAAGCCCATCAGAGAGCAGGCCGAGAATATCATCCACCTGTTTACCCTGACCAAT
CTGGGAGCCCCTGCCGCCTTCAAGTACTTTGACACCACCATCGACCGGAAGAGGTACACCAGCACCAAAG
AGGTGCTGGACGCCACCCTGATCCACCAGAGCATCACCGGCCTGTACGAGACACGGATCGACCTGTCTCA
GCTGGGAGGCGACAAAAGGCCGGCGGCCACGAAAAAGGCCGGCCAGGCAAAAAAGAAAAAGGAATTCGGC
AGTGGAGAGGGCAGAGGAAGTCTGCTAACATGCGGTGACGTCGAGGAGAATCCTGGCCCAATGACCGAGT
ACAAGCCCACGGTGCGCCTCGCCACCCGCGACGACGTCCCCAGGGCCGTACGCACCCTCGCCGCCGCGTT
CGCCGACTACCCCGCCACGCGCCACACCGTCGATCCGGACCGCCACATCGAGCGGGTCACCGAGCTGCAA
GAACTCTTCCTCACGCGCGTCGGGCTCGACATCGGCAAGGTGTGGGTCGCGGACGACGGCGCCGCGGTGG
CGGTCTGGACCACGCCGGAGAGCGTCGAAGCGGGGGCGGTGTTCGCCGAGATCGGCCCGCGCATGGCCGA
GTTGAGCGGTTCCCGGCTGGCCGCGCAGCAACAGATGGAAGGCCTCCTGGCGCCGCACCGGCCCAAGGAG
CCCGCGTGGTTCCTGGCCACCGTCGGAGTCTCGCCCGACCACCAGGGCAAGGGTCTGGGCAGCGCCGTCG
TGCTCCCCGGAGTGGAGGCGGCCGAGCGCGCCGGGGTGCCCGCCTTCCTGGAGACCTCCGCGCCCCGCAA
CCTCCCCTTCTACGAGCGGCTCGGCTTCACCGTCACCGCCGACGTCGAGGTGCCCGAAGGACCGCGCACC
TGGTGCATGACCCGCAAGCCCGGTGCCTGAGAATTCTAACTAGAGCTCGCTGATCAGCCTCGACTGTGCC
TTCTAGTTGCCAGCCATCTGTTGTTTGCCCCTCCCCCGTGCCTTCCTTGACCCTGGAAGGTGCCACTCCC
ACTGTCCTTTCCTAATAAAATGAGGAAATTGCATCGCATTGTCTGAGTAGGTGTCATTCTATTCTGGGGG
GTGGGGTGGGGCAGGACAGCAAGGGGGAGGATTGGGAAGAGAATAGCAGGCATGCTGGGGAGCGGCCGCA
GGAACCCCTAGTGATGGAGTTGGCCACTCCCTCTCTGCGCGCTCGCTCGCTCACTGAGGCCGGGCGACCA
AAGGTCGCCCGACGCCCGGGCTTTGCCCGGGCGGCCTCAGTGAGCGAGCGAGCGCGCAGCTGCCTGCAGG
GGCGCCTGATGCGGTATTTTCTCCTTACGCATCTGTGCGGTATTTCACACCGCATA
[95 nt withheld, positions 6637-6731]
T
[46 nt withheld, positions 6733-6778]
C
[141 nt withheld, positions 6780-6920]
CCTTTGACGTTGGAGTCCACGTTCTTT
[37 nt withheld, positions 6948-6984]
ACTCTATCTCGGGCTATTCTTTTGATTTATAAGGGATTTTGCCGATTTCGGTCTATTGGTTAAAAAATGA
GCTGATTTAACAAAAATTTAACGCGAATTTTAACAAAATATTAACGTTTACAATTTTATGGTGCACTCTC
AGTACAATCTGCTCTGATGCCGCATAGTTAAGCCAGCCCCGACACCCGCCAACACCCGCTGACGCGCCCT
GACGGGCTTGTCTGCTCCCGGCATCCGCTTACAGACAAGCTGTGACCGTCTCCGGGAGCTGCATGTGTCA
GAGGTTTTCACCGTCATCACCGAAACGCGCGAGACGAAAGGGCCTCGTGATACGCCTATTTTTATAGGTT
AATGTCATGATAATAATGGTTTCTTAGACGTCAGGTGGCACTTTTCGGGGAAATGTGCGCGGAACCCCTA
TTTGTTTATTTTTCTAAATACATTCAAATATGTATCCGCTCATGAGACAATAACCCTGATAAATGCTTCA
ATAATATTGAAAAAGGAAGAGTATGAGTATTCAACATTTCCGTGTCGCCCTTATTCCCTTTTTTGCGGCA
TTTTGCCTTCCTGTTTTTGCTCACCCAGAAACGCTGGTGAAAGTAAAAGATGCTGAAGATCAGTTGGGTG
CACGAGTGGGTTACATCGAACTGGATCTCAACAGCGGTAAGATCCTTGAGAGTTTTCGCCCCGAAGAACG
TTTTCCAATGATGAGCACTTTTAAAGTTCTGCTATGTGGCGCGGTATTATCCCGTATTGACGCCGGGCAA
GAGCAACTCGGTCGCCGCATACACTATTCTCAGAATGACTTGGTTGAGTACTCACCAGTCACAGAAAAGC
ATCTTACGGATGGCATGACAGTAAGAGAATTATGCAGTGCTGCCATAACCATGAGTGATAACACTGCGGC
CAACTTACTTCTGACAACGATCGGAGGACCGAAGGAGCTAACCGCTTTTTTGCACAACATGGGGGATCAT
GTAACTCGCCTTGATCGTTGGGAACCGGAGCTGAATGAAGCCATACCAAACGACGAGCGTGACACCACGA
TGCCTGTAGCAATGGCAACAACGTTGCGCAAACTATTAACTGGCGAACTACTTACTCTAGCTTCCCGGCA
ACAATTAATAGACTGGATGGAGGCGGATAAAGTTGCAGGACCACTTCTGCGCTCGGCCCTTCCGGCTGGC
TGGTTTATTGCTGATAAATCTGGAGCCGGTGAGCGTGGAAGCCGCGGTATCATTGCAGCACTGGGGCCAG
ATGGTAAGCCCTCCCGTATCGTAGTTATCTACACGACGGGGAGTCAGGCAACTATGGATGAACGAAATAG
ACAGATCGCTGAGATAGGTGCCTCACTGATTAAGCATTGGTAACTGTCAGACCAAGTTTACTCATATATA
CTTTAGATTGATTTAAAACTTCATTTTTAATTTAAAAGGATCTAGGTGAAGATCCTTTTTGATAATCTCA
TGACCAAAATCCCTTAACGTGAGTTTTCGTTCCACTGAGCGTCAGACCCCGTAGAAAAGATCAAAGGATC
TTCTTGAGATCCTTTTTTTCTGCGCGTAATCTGCTGCTTGCAAACAAAAAAACCACCGCTACCAGCGGTG
GTTTGTTTGCCGGATCAAGAGCTACCAACTCTTTTTCCGAAGGTAACTGGCTTCAGCAGAGCGCAGATAC
CAAATACTGTTCTTCTAGTGTAGCCGTAGTTAGGCCACCACTTCAAGAACTCTGTAGCACCGCCTACATA
CCTCGCTCTGCTAATCCTGTTACCAGTGGCTGCTGCCAGTGGCGATAAGTCGTGTCTTACCGGGTTGGAC
TCAAGACGATAGTTACCGGATAAGGCGCAGCGGTCGGGCTGAACGGGGGGTTCGTGCACACAGCCCAGCT
TGGAGCGAACGACCTACACCGAACTGAGATACCTACAGCGTGAGCTATGAGAAAGCGCCACGCTTCCCGA
AGGGAGAAAGGCGGACAGGTATCCGGTAAGCGGCAGGGTCGGAACAGGAGAGCGCACGAGGGAGCTTCCA
GGGGGAAACGCCTGGTATCTTTATAGTCCTGTCGGGTTTCGCCACCTCTGACTTGAGCGTCGATTTTTGT
GATGCTCGTCAGGGGGGCGGAGCCTATGGAAAAACGCCAGCAACGCGGCCTTTTTACGGTTCCTGGCCTT
TTGCTGGCCTTTTGCTCACATGT
Features (pLannotate 1.2.2; 19 found; start..end, strand, type, name):
      1..241     +  promoter       U6 promoter: RNA polymerase III promoter for human U6 snRNA
    271..346     +  misc_RNA       gRNA scaffold: guide RNA scaffold for the Streptococcus pyogenes CRISPR/Cas9 system
    353..396     +  misc_RNA       gRNA scaffold (fragment): guide RNA scaffold for the Streptococcus pyogenes CRISPR/Cas9 system
    443..728     +  enhancer       CMV enhancer: human cytomegalovirus immediate early enhancer; contains an 18-bp deletion relative to the standard CMV enhancer
    730..1007    +  promoter       chicken β-actin promoter: No description available
   1008..1235    +  intron         hybrid intron: hybrid between chicken β-actin (CBA) and minute virus of mice (MMV) introns (Gray et al., 2011)
   1373..2974    +  CDS            Cas9(N): N-terminal portion of Streptococcus pyogenes Cas9 (Zetsche et al., 2015)
   2975..5473    +  CDS            Cas9(C): C-terminal portion of Streptococcus pyogenes Cas9 (Zetsche et al., 2015)
   5474..5521    +  CDS            nucleoplasmin NLS: bipartite nuclear localization signal from nucleoplasmin
   5591..6190    +  CDS            PuroR (fragment): puromycin N-acetyltransferase; pac from Streptomyces; confers resistance to puromycin
   6224..6335    +  polyA_signal   bGH poly(A) signal: bovine growth hormone polyadenylation signal
   6440..6580    +  repeat_region  AAV2 ITR: inverted terminal repeat of adeno-associated virus serotype 2 inverted
   6585..6636    -  misc_feature   bom (fragment): basis of mobility region from pBR322
   6655..7110    +  rep_origin     f1 ori (sequence partly withheld): f1 bacteriophage origin of replication; arrow indicates direction of (+) strand synthesis
   7111..7160    -  misc_feature   bom (fragment): basis of mobility region from pBR322
   7262..7297    -  CDS            rop (fragment): Rop protein, which maintains plasmids at low copy number; rop
   7392..7496    +  promoter       AmpR promoter: bla
   7497..8357    +  CDS            AmpR: β-lactamase; bla; confers resistance to ampicillin, carbenicillin, and related antibiotics
   8528..9116    +  rep_origin     ori: high-copy-number ColE1/pMB1/pBR322/pUC origin of replication
