[The description below was written by a language model from this plasmid's Addgene catalogue record and pLannotate feature annotations shown in this document.]
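Description:
px459-Hira KO sgRNA is an all-in-one CRISPR/Cas9 plasmid built on the px459 backbone for knocking out the mouse Hira gene in mouse embryonic stem cells. It is a non-viral mammalian expression vector, about 9.2 kb in size (the catalogue lists 9,194 bp, while the sequenced record is 9,177 nt). In bacteria it is maintained through a high-copy ColE1/pUC-type origin and selected with ampicillin via the β-lactamase gene. An f1 phage origin is also present, along with short annotated fragments of bom and rop that appear to be backbone remnants.

The plasmid carries two expression units. A human U6 RNA polymerase III promoter drives a single guide RNA, made up of a 20-nt spacer against mouse Hira, cloned through the BbsI sites, and fused to the Streptococcus pyogenes gRNA scaffold. The annotation also picks up a second, partial scaffold fragment just downstream. The second unit uses a hybrid promoter (CMV enhancer, chicken β-actin promoter and a hybrid intron) to express S. pyogenes Cas9. The software annotates Cas9 as contiguous N- and C-terminal portions, followed by a nucleoplasmin nuclear localization signal. A puromycin N-acetyltransferase coding sequence lies downstream of Cas9 in the same transcription unit, which ends in a bGH polyadenylation signal. The element linking Cas9 to the puromycin marker is not annotated in the table. A single AAV2 ITR follows the poly(A) signal, and the record assigns it no function.

After transfection, cells that took up the plasmid can be enriched with puromycin while Cas9 cuts the Hira locus to generate disruptive mutations. Hira encodes a histone chaperone, and the associated study concerns inheritance of H3.3-containing nucleosomes.
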