Addgene plasmid #186938: px459-Hira KO sgRNA
Purpose: Hira KO in mouse ES cells
Depositing lab: Zhiguo Zhang. Publication: Stable inheritance of H3.3-containing nucleosomes during mitotic cell divisions. Xu X, Duan S, Hua X, Li Z, He R, Zhaang Z. Nat Commun. 2022 May 6;13(1):2514. doi: 10.1038/s41467-022-30298-4. PubMed 35523900.
Backbone
  Vector backbone: px459
  Backbone size w/o insert (bp): 9174
  Total vector size (bp): 9194
  Vector type: Mammalian Expression, Mouse Targeting, CRISPR
  Selectable markers: Puromycin
Growth in bacteria
  Bacterial resistance: Ampicillin, 100 μg/mL
  Growth temperature: 37°C
  Growth strain: DH5alpha
  Copy number: Unknown
Gene/Insert
  Gene/Insert name: Hira KO sgRNA
  gRNA/shRNA sequence: TTCATTGTTCGGCCGCTGCC
  Species: M. musculus (mouse)
  Entrez Gene: Hira (a.k.a. AA138857, D16Ertd95e, Gm15797, N28177, Tuple1)
  Promoter: U6
  Cloning method: Restriction Enzyme; 5′ cloning site BbsI (not destroyed); 3′ cloning site BbsI (not destroyed)
  Sequencing primers: 5′ TTTATGGCGAGGCGGCGG
Terms and licenses: Academic/Nonprofit Terms; Industry Terms: Not Available to Industry
How to cite: px459-Hira KO sgRNA was a gift from Zhiguo Zhang (Addgene plasmid # 186938 ; http://n2t.net/addgene:186938 ; RRID:Addgene_186938)
